Addgene plasmid #162921: C413-E21: attB4-PGKp>-attB1r
Purpose: Gateway attB4/attB1r entry clone for mammalian expression using the human PGK promoter
Depositing lab: Dominic Esposito. Depositing organization: National Cancer Institute (NCI). Publication: Combinatorial assembly of clone libraries using site-specific recombination. Wall VE, Garvey LA, Mehalko JL, Procter LV, Esposito D. Methods Mol Biol. 2014;1116:193-208. doi: 10.1007/978-1-62703-764-8_14. PubMed 24395366.
Backbone
  Vector backbone: pDonr233
  Vector type: Synthetic Biology
Growth in bacteria
  Bacterial resistance: Spectinomycin, 50 μg/mL
  Growth temperature: 37°C
  Growth strain: DH5alpha
  Copy number: High Copy
Gene/Insert
  Gene/Insert name: human pGK promoter
  Species: H. sapiens (human)
  Cloning method: Gateway Cloning
Terms and licenses: Academic/Nonprofit Terms; Industry Terms: Not Available to Industry
How to cite: C413-E21: attB4-PGKp>-attB1r was a gift from Dominic Esposito (Addgene plasmid # 162921 ; http://n2t.net/addgene:162921 ; RRID:Addgene_162921)
