[The description below was written by a language model from this plasmid's Addgene catalogue record and pLannotate feature annotations shown in this document.]
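Description:
C413-E21: attB4-PGKp>-attB1r is a small (about 3.4 kb) Gateway entry clone built on the pDonr233 donor backbone and catalogued as a synthetic-biology part. It is not an expression vector in its own right. Instead, it supplies a promoter module for multisite Gateway assembly. It is maintained in E. coli through a high-copy ColE1/pUC-type origin and selected with spectinomycin via the aadA (SmR) aminoglycoside adenylyltransferase gene. Short fragments of a class 1 integron Pc promoter and a gentamicin resistance gene lie just upstream of this marker. rrnB T1 and T2 terminators sit near the cloning region and help insulate it from read-through transcription. The annotation also picks up a T7 promoter and small lacZα, lacI and MCS fragments, which appear to be backbone remnants.

The payload is a roughly 500 bp phosphoglycerate kinase (PGK) promoter, a constitutive promoter that gives moderate, broadly active expression in mammalian cells. The catalogue entry describes it as the human PGK promoter, whereas the automated annotation labels the matching feature as the mouse PGK1 promoter, and this discrepancy cannot be resolved from the record alone. The promoter was cloned with attB4 and attB1r sites. In the resulting entry clone it is flanked by an attL-type site containing the attB4 core on one side and an attR1 site on the other. The software's "attL1 fragment" label for the first site most likely reflects an attL4-type site.

This arrangement allows an LR recombination to place the promoter directly upstream of an attL1/attL2 gene entry clone in an attR4-containing destination vector. The plasmid is therefore suited to combinatorial assembly of mammalian expression constructs in which the promoter, open reading frame and backbone can be mixed and matched.
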