Features (pLannotate 1.2.2; 14 found; start..end, strand, type, name):
     18..54      -  CDS            lacZα (fragment): LacZα fragment of β-galactosidase; lacZ fragment
    109..194     +  protein_bind   attL1 (fragment): mutant version of attL; recombination site for the Gateway® LR reaction LR Clonase™
    185..205     +  protein_bind   attB4: mutant version of attB; core recombination site for the Gateway® BP reaction BP Clonase™
    211..710     +  promoter       PGK promoter: mouse phosphoglycerate kinase 1 promoter
    714..838     +  protein_bind   attR1: mutant version of attR; recombination site for the Gateway® LR reaction LR Clonase™
    911..929     -  promoter       T7 promoter: promoter for bacteriophage T7 RNA polymerase
    999..1021    +  misc_feature   MCS (fragment): pUC18/19 multiple cloning site
   1113..1136    +  promoter       Pc promoter (fragment): intI1 (promoter lies within the coding sequence); class 1 integron promoter
   1312..1368    +  CDS            GmR (fragment): gentamycin acetyltransferase; aacC1; confers resistance to gentamycin
   1375..2166    +  CDS            SmR: aminoglycoside adenylyltransferase (Murphy, 1985); aadA; confers resistance to spectinomycin and streptomycin
   2259..2847    +  rep_origin     ori: high-copy-number ColE1/pMB1/pBR322/pUC origin of replication
   3030..3122    +  CDS            lacI (fragment): lac repressor; lacI; The lac repressor binds to the lac operator to inhibit transcription in E. coli. This inhibition can be relieved by adding lactose or isopropyl-β-D-thiogalactopyranoside (IPTG).
   3177..3204    -  terminator     rrnB T2 terminator: transcription terminator T2 from the E. coli rrnB gene
   3336..3379    +  terminator     rrnB T1 terminator: Escherichia coli rrnB; transcription terminator T1 from the E. coli rrnB gene
>Addgene plasmid #162921 | C413-E21: attB4-PGKp>-attB1r | addgene full sequence | sequence record 330533 | Addgene NGS Result
TTAACGCTAGCATGGATGTTTTCCCAGTCACGACGTTGTAAAACGACGGCCAGTCTTAAAATTCGAGCTC
GGTCCGATCGGGCCCGCGTTAACGCTACCATGGAGCTCCAAATAATGATTTTATTTTGACTGATAGTGAC
CTGTTCGTTGCAACAAATTGATAAGCAATGCTTTTTTATAATGCCAACTTTGTATAGAAAAGTTGGCACC
GGGTAGGGGAGGCGCTTTTCCCAAGGCAGTCTGGAGCATGCGCTTTAGCAGCCCCGCTGGGCACTTGGCG
CTACACAAGTGGCCTCTGGCCTCGCACACATTCCACATCCACCGGTAGGCGCCAACCGGCTCCGTTCTTT
GGTGGCCCCTTCGCGCCACCTTCTACTCCTCCCCTAGTCAGGAAGTTCCCCCCCGCCCCGCAGCTCGCGT
CGTGCAGGACGTGACAAATGGAAGTAGCACGTCTCACTAGTCTCGTGCAGATGGACAGCACCGCTGAGCA
ATGGAAGCGGGTAGGCCTTTGGGGCAGCGGCCAATAGCAGCTTTGCTCCTTCGCTTTCTGGGCTCAGAGG
CTGGGAAGGGGTGGGTCCGGGGGCGGGCTCAGGGGCGGGCTCAGGGGCGGGGCGGGCGCCCGAAGGTCCT
CCGGAGGCCCGGCATTCTGCACGCTTCAAAAGCGCACGTCTGCCGCGCTGTTCTCCTCTTCCTCATCTCC
GGGCCTTTCGACCACAACTTTGTACAAAAAAGTTGAACGAGAAACGTAAAATGATATAAATATCAATATA
TTAAATTAGATTTTGCATAAAAAACAGACTACATAATACTGTAAAACACAACATATGCAGTCACTATGAA
CCAACTACTTAGATGGTATTAGTGACCTGTAGAATTCGAGCTCTAGAGCTGCAGGGCGGCCGCGATATCC
CCTATAGTGAGTCGTATTACATGGTCATAGCTGTTTCCTGGCAGCTCTGGCCCGTGTCTCAAAATCTCTG
ATGTTACATTGCACAAGATCGGTACCCGGGGATCCTCTAGACCAGCCAGGACAGAAATGCCTCGACTTCG
CTGCTACCCAAGGTTGCCGGGTGACGCACACCGTGGAAACGGATGAAGGCACGAACCCAGTGGACATAAG
CCTGTTCGGTTCGTAAGCTGTAATGCAAGTAGCGTATGCGCTCACGCAACTGGTCCAGAACCTTGACCGA
ACGCAGCGGTGGTAACGGCGCAGTGGCGGTTTTCATGGCTTGTTATGACTGTTTTTTTGGGGTACAGTCT
ATGCCTCGGGCATCCAAGCAGCAAGCGCGTTACGCCGTGGGTCGATGTTTGATGTTATGGAGCAGCAACG
ATGTTACGCAGCAGGGCAGTCGCCCTAAAACAAAGTTAAACATTATGAGGGAAGCGGTGATCGCCGAAGT
ATCGACTCAACTATCAGAGGTAGTTGGCGTCATCGAGCGCCATCTCGAACCGACGTTGCTGGCCGTACAT
TTGTACGGCTCCGCAGTGGATGGCGGCCTGAAGCCACACAGTGATATTGATTTGCTGGTTACGGTGACCG
TAAGGCTTGATGAAACAACGCGGCGAGCTTTGATCAACGACCTTTTGGAAACTTCGGCTTCCCCTGGAGA
GAGCGAGATTCTCCGCGCTGTAGAAGTCACCATTGTTGTGCACGACGACATCATTCCGTGGCGTTATCCA
GCTAAGCGCGAACTGCAATTTGGAGAATGGCAGCGCAATGACATTCTTGCAGGTATCTTCGAGCCAGCCA
CGATCGACATTGATCTGGCTATCTTGCTGACAAAAGCAAGAGAACATAGCGTTGCCTTGGTAGGTCCAGC
GGCGGAGGAACTCTTTGATCCGGTTCCTGAACAGGATCTATTTGAGGCGCTAAATGAAACCTTAACGCTA
TGGAACTCGCCGCCCGACTGGGCTGGCGATGAGCGAAATGTAGTGCTTACGTTGTCCCGCATTTGGTACA
GCGCAGTAACCGGCAAAATCGCGCCGAAGGATGTCGCTGCCGACTGGGCAATGGAGCGCCTGCCGGCCCA
GTATCAGCCCGTCATACTTGAAGCTAGACAGGCTTATCTTGGACAAGAAGAAGATCGCTTGGCCTCGCGC
GCAGATCAGTTGGAAGAATTTGTCCACTACGTGAAAGGCGAGATCACCAAGGTAGTCGGCAAATAACCCT
CGAGCCACCCATGACCAAAATCCCTTAACGTGAGTTACGCGTCGTTCCACTGAGCGTCAGACCCCGTAGA
AAAGATCAAAGGATCTTCTTGAGATCCTTTTTTTCTGCGCGTAATCTGCTGCTTGCAAACAAAAAAACCA
CCGCTACCAGCGGTGGTTTGTTTGCCGGATCAAGAGCTACCAACTCTTTTTCCGAAGGTAACTGGCTTCA
GCAGAGCGCAGATACCAAATACTGTTCTTCTAGTGTAGCCGTAGTTAGGCCACCACTTCAAGAACTCTGT
AGCACCGCCTACATACCTCGCTCTGCTAATCCTGTTACCAGTGGCTGCTGCCAGTGGCGATAAGTCGTGT
CTTACCGGGTTGGACTCAAGACGATAGTTACCGGATAAGGCGCAGCGGTCGGGCTGAACGGGGGGTTCGT
GCACACAGCCCAGCTTGGAGCGAACGACCTACACCGAACTGAGATACCTACAGCGTGAGCTATGAGAAAG
CGCCACGCTTCCCGAAGGGAGAAAGGCGGACAGGTATCCGGTAAGCGGCAGGGTCGGAACAGGAGAGCGC
ACGAGGGAGCTTCCAGGGGGAAACGCCTGGTATCTTTATAGTCCTGTCGGGTTTCGCCACCTCTGACTTG
AGCGTCGATTTTTGTGATGCTCGTCAGGGGGGCGGAGCCTATGGAAAAACGCCAGCAACGCGGCCTTTTT
ACGGTTCCTGGCCTTTTGCTGGCCTTTTGCTCACATGTTCTTTCCTGCGTTATCCCCTGATTCTGTGGAT
AACCGTATTACCGCCTTTGAGTGAGCTGATACCGCTCGCCGCAGCCGAACGACCGAGCGCAGCGAGTCAG
TGAGCGAGGAAGCGGAAGAGCGCCCAATACGCAAACCGCCTCTCCCCGCGCGTTGGCCGATTCATTAATG
CAGCTGGCACGACAGGTTTCCCGACTGGAAAGCGGGCAGTGAGCGCAACGCAATTAATACGCGTACCGCT
AGCCAGGAAGAGTTTGTAGAAACGCAAAAAGGCCATCCGTCAGGATGGCCTTCTGCTTAGTTTGATGCCT
GGCAGTTTATGGCGGGCGTCCTGCCCGCCACCCTCCGGGCCGTTGCTTCACAACGTTCAAATCCGCTCCC
GGCGGATTTGTCCTACTCAGGAGAGCGTTCACCGACAAACAACAGATAAAACGAAAGGCCCAGTCTTCCG
ACTGAGCCTTTCGTTTTATTTGATGCCTGGCAGTTCCCTACTCTCGCG
